>Addgene plasmid #126907 | pCfB8741 | addgene full sequence | sequence record 248559 | Addgene NGS Result
TACCTACAGCGTGAGCTATGAGAAAGCGCCACGCTTCCCGAAGGGAGAAAGGCGGACAGGTATCCGGTAA
GCGGCAGGGTCGGAACAGGAGAGCGCACGAGGGAGCTTCCAGGGGGAAACGCCTGGTATCTTTATAGTCC
TGTCGGGTTTCGCCACCTCTGACTTGAGCGTCGATTTTTGTGATGCTCGTCAGGGGGGCGGAGCCTATGG
AAAAACGCCAGCAACGCGGCCTTTTTACGGTTCCTGGCCTTTTGCTGGCCTTTTGCTCACATGTTCTTTC
CTGCGTTATCCCCTGATTCTGTGGATAACCGTATTACCGCCTTTGAGTGAGCTGATACCGCTCGCCGCAG
CCGAACGACCGAGCGCAGCGAGTCAGTGAGCGAGGAAGCGGAAGAGCGCCCAATACGCAAACCGCCTCTC
CCCGCGCGTTGGCCGATTCATTAATGCAGCTGGCACGACAGGTTTCCCGACTGGAAAGCGGGCAGTGAGC
GCAACGCAATTAATGTGAGTTAGCTCACTCATTAGGCACCCCAGGCTTTACACTTTATGCTTCCGGCTCG
TATGTTGTGTGGAATTGTGAGCGGATAACAATTTCACACAGGAAACAGCTATGACCATGATTACGCCAAG
CTTGCATGCCTGCAGGTCGACTCTAGAGGATCCCCACGCGATTCACAGAGGGATATCGGCTAGCTTTTTC
AGGATCGCTTCCAATTTGACGTTCTTCCCCGTTCTTCCTTCCGAATCTACGTCTCCAAGATCCATCCTTG
AGTTAGCTTCTGCGAACTCTCCTTGAAGCCTTCCTAGTTCTCTCTCGAGTGCACCTGACAAGGTGTTGAG
GACTTCCTGAGTATATTCGAATGAGTGGGTTTCTGTGCGCATGTAGTTTACACAGTGGTGAAGGATCTCA
GGAGAGGTCGATTTCTTCTGCAACGTATTGATGACGAGTCTCGATGAGGGGTTGGCATGAATCGAGTGGA
TAGTGGGAAAACTGAATTTCCCTTCTGTGAGGTCCTCTGCAAAATTCTTATTATGGGCATACTCAGAAGA
CTGAAGGTTCATATAGTCATCCCTGATCTGGAAGTATATTGAGATCAAGTTGACAAGCTGGACAAAGTCT
ATGTCACATTCTGACTTTGCCATCATCAATCTGACCGCTATACGGAACAAACCTCCCGTCTTTCCAAGAA
CCATTTTCACATATTCCTCTTCGCTAGGACACGTCAGACTATCTCTCCAGAATAGCTCCAGGCCTTGCCC
TCTATGGAGGGAAAGTATCTCGTCTGTGATCACTTTATCAAGATACGTATCTTTCGAGAACGGAATCTGC
GAATTAGGAGTTGACGTGCCCCCGTTTTCAGACGAGGCCGAGGAGGAGGAGGATGCAGAGGAGACGGATG
ATTGAAGCGAAGCAGATGAAGGAGGAATTACAGGCATGGGTATCGGTGTTGGGCGAAGCTTGAAGATCTC
TTGATAAGCCAGAAAGTAGACGTAGTTTGCAGTGTTTATTGTCTGCGGAATCCCGTAAATTAGATGGGCC
ACAGGCGACCCACGCCTGAGGACCGATGAATCCTCCACATCGTCCATTAATAAGCTAGCGGTATGTAGCA
TGCCAACAACGTTCTGGATGACCTCGAGATCCTCCTTCTTGACATCCAACCAATAGTTGAAAGCCTCGAT
GAGTTGTGATCGAATTTCTTTTCCAGGGTTCTTTCCTAGGTAGTGATACGGTTCAAGGAGCACGATATCA
TCCTGAGGAGTAAACTCGAGTGGAATTGCTGTGAGGATGTTCGCGTAATCCATATGACAGATGGGTACCG
AGCTCGAATTCACTGGCCGTCGTTTTACAACGTCGTGACTGGGAAAACCCTGGCGTTACCCAACTTAATC
GCCTTGCAGCACATCCCCCTTTCGCCAGCTGGCGTAATAGCGAAGAGGCCCGCACCGATCGCCCTTCCCA
ACAGTTGCGCAGCCTGAATGGCGAATGGCGCCTGATGCGGTATTTTCTCCTTACGCATCTGTGCGGTATT
TCACACCGCATATGGTGCACTCTCAGTACAATCTGCTCTGATGCCGCATAGTTAAGCCAGCCCCGACACC
CGCCAACACCCGCTGACGCGCCCTGACGGGCTTGTCTGCTCCCGGCATCCGCTTACAGACAAGCTGTGAC
CGTCTCCGGGAGCTGCATGTGTCAGAGGTTTTCACCGTCATCACCGAAACGCGCGAGACGAAAGGGCCTC
GTGATACGCCTATTTTTATAGGTTAATGTCATGATAATAATGGTTTCTTAGACGTCAGGTGGCACTTTTC
GGGGAAATGTGCGCGGAACCCCTATTTGTTTATTTTTCTAAATACATTCAAATATGTATCCGCTCATGAG
ACAATAACCCTGATAAATGCTTCAATAATATTGAAAAAGGAAGAGTATGAGTATTCAACATTTCCGTGTC
GCCCTTATTCCCTTTTTTGCGGCATTTTGCCTTCCTGTTTTTGCTCACCCAGAAACGCTGGTGAAAGTAA
AAGATGCTGAAGATCAGTTGGGTGCACGAGTGGGTTACATCGAACTGGATCTCAACAGCGGTAAGATCCT
TGAGAGTTTTCGCCCCGAAGAACGTTTTCCAATGATGAGCACTTTTAAAGTTCTGCTATGTGGCGCGGTA
TTATCCCGTATTGACGCCGGGCAAGAGCAACTCGGTCGCCGCATACACTATTCTCAGAATGACTTGGTTG
AGTACTCACCAGTCACAGAAAAGCATCTTACGGATGGCATGACAGTAAGAGAATTATGCAGTGCTGCCAT
AACCATGAGTGATAACACTGCGGCCAACTTACTTCTGACAACGATCGGAGGACCGAAGGAGCTAACCGCT
TTTTTGCACAACATGGGGGATCATGTAACTCGCCTTGATCGTTGGGAACCGGAGCTGAATGAAGCCATAC
CAAACGACGAGCGTGACACCACGATGCCTGTAGCAATGGCAACAACGTTGCGCAAACTATTAACTGGCGA
ACTACTTACTCTAGCTTCCCGGCAACAATTAATAGACTGGATGGAGGCGGATAAAGTTGCAGGACCACTT
CTGCGCTCGGCCCTTCCGGCTGGCTGGTTTATTGCTGATAAATCTGGAGCCGGTGAGCGTGGGTCTCGCG
GTATCATTGCAGCACTGGGGCCAGATGGTAAGCCCTCCCGTATCGTAGTTATCTACACGACGGGGAGTCA
GGCAACTATGGATGAACGAAATAGACAGATCGCTGAGATAGGTGCCTCACTGATTAAGCATTGGTAACTG
TCAGACCAAGTTTACTCATATATACTTTAGATTGATTTAAAACTTCATTTTTAATTTAAAAGGATCTAGG
TGAAGATCCTTTTTGATAATCTCATGACCAAAATCCCTTAACGTGAGTTTTCGTTCCACTGAGCGTCAGA
CCCCGTAGAAAAGATCAAAGGATCTTCTTGAGATCCTTTTTTTCTGCGCGTAATCTGCTGCTTGCAAACA
AAAAAACCACCGCTACCAGCGGTGGTTTGTTTGCCGGATCAAGAGCTACCAACTCTTTTTCCGAAGGTAA
CTGGCTTCAGCAGAGCGCAGATACCAAATACTGTTCTTCTAGTGTAGCCGTAGTTAGGCCACCACTTCAA
GAACTCTGTAGCACCGCCTACATACCTCGCTCTGCTAATCCTGTTACCAGTGGCTGCTGCCAGTGGCGAT
AAGTCGTGTCTTACCGGGTTGGACTCAAGACGATAGTTACCGGATAAGGCGCAGCGGTCGGGCTGAACGG
GGGGTTCGTGCACACAGCCCAGCTTGGAGCGAACGACCTACACCGAACTGAGA
Features (pLannotate 1.2.2; 12 found; start..end, strand, type, name):
    396..488     +  CDS            lacI (fragment): lac repressor; lacI; The lac repressor binds to the lac operator to inhibit transcription in E. coli. This inhibition can be relieved by adding lactose or isopropyl-β-D-thiogalactopyranoside (IPTG).
    501..522     +  protein_bind   CAP binding site: CAP binding activates transcription in the presence of cAMP. E. coli catabolite activator protein
    537..567     +  promoter       lac promoter: promoter for the E. coli lac operon
    575..591     +  protein_bind   lac operator: The lac repressor binds to the lac operator to inhibit transcription in E. coli. This inhibition can be relieved by adding lactose or isopropyl-β-D-thiogalactopyranoside (IPTG). lac repressor encoded by lacI
    628..665     -  misc_feature   MCS (fragment): pUC18/19 multiple cloning site
    790..1752    -  CDS            carG: GGPPS_MUCCL - Experimental evidence at protein level: Swiss-Prot protein existence level 1. Catalyzes the trans-addition of the three molecules of IPP onto DMAPP to form geranylgeranyl pyrophosphate. From Mucor circinelloides f. lusitanicus (Mucor racemosus var. lusitanicus).
   1828..1985    +  CDS            lacZα (fragment): LacZα fragment of β-galactosidase; lacZ fragment
   1991..2090    -  misc_feature   bom (fragment): basis of mobility region from pBR322
   2192..2227    -  CDS            rop (fragment): Rop protein, which maintains plasmids at low copy number; rop
   2322..2426    +  promoter       AmpR promoter: bla
   2427..3287    +  CDS            AmpR: β-lactamase; bla; confers resistance to ampicillin, carbenicillin, and related antibiotics
   3458..213     +  rep_origin     ori (across the origin): high-copy-number ColE1/pMB1/pBR322/pUC origin of replication
