[The description below was written by a language model from this plasmid's Addgene catalogue record and pLannotate feature annotations shown in this document.]
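Description:
pCfB8741 is a small (about 3.8 kb) pUC19-based cloning plasmid that stores the XdCrtE coding sequence from the carotenoid-producing yeast Xanthophyllomyces dendrorhous. It is maintained in E. coli as a high-copy plasmid through the ColE1/pMB1-type pUC origin and is selected with ampicillin via the β-lactamase (AmpR) gene and its native promoter. The remaining annotated elements are pUC19 backbone remnants: the CAP binding site, lac promoter and lac operator, fragments of lacI, lacZα and the multiple cloning site, and short bom and rop fragments. The split MCS and lacZα annotations are consistent with the insert having been placed in the polylinker region, although the cloning method is recorded as unknown.

The insert appears in the feature table as a roughly 1 kb coding sequence on the reverse strand. The automated annotation labels it carG, the geranylgeranyl pyrophosphate synthase of Mucor circinelloides. This is a homology-based match, not the true source: CrtE is the corresponding GGPP synthase, which condenses isopentenyl pyrophosphate units onto dimethylallyl pyrophosphate to form geranylgeranyl pyrophosphate, the precursor for carotenoid biosynthesis. The catalogue entry assigns the gene to X. dendrorhous. No yeast promoter, terminator, marker or replication element is annotated, so the plasmid is not an expression vector.

Its stated purpose is to act as a PCR template for amplifying XdCrtE. The amplified part can then be assembled into other vectors, in the context of a teaching workflow that uses EasyClone and CRISPR/Cas9 for metabolic engineering of Saccharomyces cerevisiae and Yarrowia lipolytica.
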