Addgene plasmid #126907: pCfB8741
Purpose: Template for PCR amplification of XdCrtE
Depositing lab: Irina Borodina. Depositing organization: Danmarks Tekniske Universitet. Publication: A teaching protocol demonstrating the use of EasyClone and CRISPR/Cas9 for metabolic engineering of Saccharomyces cerevisiae and Yarrowia lipolytica. Milne N, Tramontin LRR, Borodina I. FEMS Yeast Res. 2019 Sep 26. pii: foz062. doi: 10.1093/femsyr/foz062. PubMed 31556952.
Backbone
  Vector backbone: pUC19
  Vector type: Synthetic Biology
Growth in bacteria
  Bacterial resistance: Ampicillin, 100 μg/mL
  Growth temperature: 37°C
  Growth strain: DH5alpha
  Copy number: High Copy
Gene/Insert
  Gene/Insert name: XdCrtE
  Species: Xanthophyllomyces dendrorhous
  Cloning method: Unknown
Terms and licenses: Academic/Nonprofit Terms; Industry Terms: Not Available to Industry
How to cite: pCfB8741 was a gift from Irina Borodina (Addgene plasmid # 126907 ; http://n2t.net/addgene:126907 ; RRID:Addgene_126907)
